Addgene plasmid #104210: pHH0103 NEDD4 WW domain #3
Purpose: Bacterial expression of WW domain #3 from NEDD4
Depositing lab: Sachdev Sidhu & Marius Sudol. Depositing organization: National University of Singapore.
Backbone
  Vector backbone: pHH0103
  Vector type: Bacterial Expression
Growth in bacteria
  Bacterial resistance: Ampicillin, 100 μg/mL
  Growth temperature: 37°C
  Growth strain: DH5alpha
  Copy number: Unknown
Gene/Insert
  Gene/Insert name: NEDD4 WW domain #3
  Species: H. sapiens (human)
  Insert size (bp): 183
  Mutation: codon optimized for expression in bacteria
  Entrez Gene: NEDD4 (a.k.a. NEDD4-1, RPF1)
  Promoter: tac
  Tag / fusion protein: GST (N terminal on backbone)
  Cloning method: Restriction Enzyme; 5′ cloning site SfiI (unknown if destroyed); 3′ cloning site NotI (unknown if destroyed)
  Sequencing primers: 5′ pGEX-5'
Terms and licenses: Academic/Nonprofit Terms; Industry Terms: Not Available to Industry
Depositor comments: Amino acid sequence: Linker - ENLYFQGRRASV(gagctc) and WW domain - EQGFLPKGWEVRHAPNGRPFFIDHNTKTTTWEDPRLKIP
How to cite: pHH0103 NEDD4 WW domain #3 was a gift from Sachdev Sidhu & Marius Sudol (Addgene plasmid # 104210 ; http://n2t.net/addgene:104210 ; RRID:Addgene_104210)
