[The description below was written by a language model from this plasmid's Addgene catalogue record and pLannotate feature annotations shown in this document.]
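Description:
pHH0103 NEDD4 WW domain #3 is a 6,888-nt bacterial expression plasmid built on the pHH0103 backbone for producing the third WW domain of human NEDD4, an E3 ubiquitin ligase, as a GST fusion in E. coli. It replicates from a ColE1/pMB1-type origin and is selected with ampicillin through the bla gene. The annotation also shows a pBR322 bom site, interrupted rop fragments and an f1 phage origin, which can support single-stranded DNA production with helper phage. The copy number is recorded as unknown.

Expression is driven by the hybrid tac promoter followed by a lac operator. A plasmid-borne lacI gene under the lacIq promoter supplies repressor, so transcription is held off until induced with IPTG. The open reading frame begins with a 6xHis tag and Schistosoma japonicum glutathione S-transferase. According to the depositor's comments, this is followed by a linker containing a TEV protease-type recognition motif, and then the 183-bp WW domain insert, which was codon-optimised for bacteria and cloned between SfiI and NotI sites. The automated annotation labels this insert as a Drosophila Nedd4 fragment, which most likely reflects homology among WW domains, since the catalogue entry gives the species as human.

An fd terminator lies downstream of the insert, followed by fragments of M13 gene III and remnants of the tetracycline resistance region. These suggest the backbone derives from a phage-display phagemid, though they do not appear to be part of the expressed fusion. The dual His and GST tags allow affinity purification of the isolated domain. The record does not name specific downstream uses beyond bacterial expression.
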