Features (pLannotate 1.2.2; 21 found; start..end, strand, type, name):
      1..29      +  promoter       tac promoter: strong E. coli promoter; hybrid between the trp and lac UV5 promoters
     37..53      +  protein_bind   lac operator: The lac repressor binds to the lac operator to inhibit transcription in E. coli. This inhibition can be relieved by adding lactose or isopropyl-β-D-thiogalactopyranoside (IPTG). lac repressor encoded by lacI
    138..155     +  CDS            6xHis: 6xHis affinity tag
    171..824     +  CDS            GST26_SCHJA: Experimental evidence at protein level: Swiss-Prot protein existence level 1. GST isoenzymes appear to play a central role in the parasite detoxification system. Other functions are also suspected including a role in increasing the solubility of haematin in the parasite gut. From Schistosoma japonicum (Blood fluke).
    894..1064    +  CDS            Nedd4 (fragment): NEDD4_DROME - Experimental evidence at protein level: Swiss-Prot protein existence level 1. Essential E3 ubiquitin-protein ligase which accepts ubiquitin from an E2 ubiquitin-conjugating enzyme in the form of a thioester and then directly transfers the ubiquitin to targeted substrates. Down- regulates Notch/N signaling pathway by promoting Notch ubiquitination, endocytosis and degradation. From Drosophila melanogaster (Fruit fly).
   1083..1130    +  terminator     fd terminator (sequence withheld): central terminator from bacteriophage fd (Otsuka and Kunisawa, 1982)
   1135..1347    +  CDS            M13 gene III (fragment) (sequence partly withheld): pIII; III; minor coat protein
   1362..1832    +  CDS            M13 gene III (fragment) (sequence partly withheld): pIII; III; minor coat protein
   1854..1924    +  CDS            TcR (fragment): tetracycline efflux protein; tet; confers resistance to tetracycline
   2166..2546    -  CDS            YPB1_ECOLX: Protein predicted: Swiss-Prot protein existence level 4. From Escherichia coli.
   2563..2714    +  CDS            rop (fragment): Rop protein, which maintains plasmids at low copy number; rop
   2750..3178    -  rep_origin     f1 ori (sequence partly withheld): f1 bacteriophage origin of replication; arrow indicates direction of (+) strand synthesis
   3187..3226    +  CDS            rop (fragment): Rop protein, which maintains plasmids at low copy number; rop
   3328..3468    +  misc_feature   bom: basis of mobility region from pBR322
   3654..4241    -  rep_origin     ori: high-copy-number ColE1/pMB1/pBR322/pUC origin of replication
   4412..5272    -  CDS            AmpR: β-lactamase; bla; confers resistance to ampicillin, carbenicillin, and related antibiotics
   5273..5377    -  promoter       AmpR promoter: bla
   5486..5563    +  promoter       lacIq promoter: lacI (mutant); In the lacIq allele, a single base change in the promoter boosts expression of the lacI gene about 10-fold.
   5564..6646    +  CDS            lacI: lac repressor; lacI; The lac repressor binds to the lac operator to inhibit transcription in E. coli. This inhibition can be relieved by adding lactose or isopropyl-β-D-thiogalactopyranoside (IPTG).
   6659..6680    +  protein_bind   CAP binding site: CAP binding activates transcription in the presence of cAMP. E. coli catabolite activator protein
   6699..6716    +  promoter       tet promoter (fragment): E. coli promoter for tetracycline efflux protein gene
>Addgene plasmid #104210 | pHH0103 NEDD4 WW domain #3 | addgene full sequence | sequence record 204199 | Addgene NGS Result
TTGACAATTAATCATCGGCTCGTATAATGTGTGGAATTGTGAGCGGATAACAATTTCACACAGGAAACAG
CCAGTCCGTTTAGGTGTTTTCACGAGCACTTCACCAACAAGGACCATAGATTATGAAAATCGAAGAACAC
CATCACCATCACCATTCCAGCGGTAAGCTTATGTCCCCTATACTAGGTTATTGGAAAATTAAGGGCCTTG
TGCAACCCACTCGACTTCTTTTGGAATATCTTGAAGAAAAATATGAAGAGCATTTGTATGAGCGCGATGA
AGGTGATAAATGGCGAAACAAAAAGTTTGAATTGGGTTTGGAGTTTCCCAATCTTCCTTATTATATTGAT
GGTGATGTTAAATTAACACAGTCTATGGCCATCATACGTTATATAGCTGACAAGCACAACATGTTGGGTG
GTTGTCCAAAAGAGCGTGCAGAGATTTCAATGCTTGAAGGAGCGGTTTTGGATATTAGATACGGTGTTTC
GAGAATTGCATATAGTAAAGACTTTGAAACTCTCAAAGTTGATTTTCTTAGCAAGCTACCTGAAATGCTG
AAAATGTTCGAAGATCGTTTATGTCATAAAACATATTTAAATGGTGATCATGTAACCCATCCTGACTTCA
TGTTGTATGACGCTCTTGATGTTGTTTTATACATGGACCCAATGTGCCTGGATGCGTTCCCAAAATTAGT
TTGTTTTAAAAAACGTATTGAAGCTATCCCACAAATTGATAAGTACTTGAAATCCAGCAAGTATATAGCA
TGGCCTTTGCAGGGCTGGCAAGCCACGTTTGGTGGTGGCGACCATCCTCCAAAATCGGATCTGGAAGTTC
TGTTCCAGGGGCCCCTGTCCAGCGGTCTGGTTCCGCGTGGTTCCGGTACCGCGGCCCAGCCGGCCGAAAA
TCTGTACTTCCAAGGTCGTCGTGCCTCTGTGGAGCTCGAACAAGGCTTCCTGCCGAAAGGTTGGGAAGTC
CGTCATGCCCCGAATGGTCGCCCGTTCTTCATCGATCATAATACGAAAACCACCACCTGGGAAGATCCGC
GTCTGAAAATTCCGTAGGCGGCCGCATA
[142 nt withheld, positions 1079-1220]
C
[98 nt withheld, positions 1222-1319]
AGTTTGTACTGGTGACGAAACTCAGTGTCTAGCTAGAGTGGC
[149 nt withheld, positions 1362-1510]
TGGTTTCATTGGTGACGTTTCCGGCCTTGCTAATGGTAATGGT
[62 nt withheld, positions 1554-1615]
ACCTTTAATGAATAATTTCCGTCAATATTTACCTTCCCTCCCTCAATCGGTTGAATGTCGCCCTTTTGTC
TTTGGCGCTGGTAAACCATATGAA
[86 nt withheld, positions 1710-1795]
T
[54 nt withheld, positions 1797-1850]
CTAGCGCCGCCCTATACCTTGTCTGCCTCCCCGCGTTGCGTCGCGGTGCATGGAGCCGGGCCACCTCGAC
CTGAATGGAAGCCGGCGGCACCTCGCTAACGGATTCACCACTCCAAGAATTGGAGCCAATCAATTCTTGC
GGAGAACTGTGAATGCGCAAACCAACCCTTGGCAGAACATATCCATCGCGTCCGCCATCTCCAGCAGCCG
CACGCGGCGCATCTCGGGCAGCGTTGGGTCCTGGCCACGGGTGCGCATGATCGTGCTCCTGTCGTTGAGG
ACCCGGCTAGGCTGGCGGGGTTGCCTTACTGGTTAGCAGAATGAATCACCGATACGCGAGCGAACGTGAA
GCGACTGCTGCTGCAAAACGTCTGCGACCTGAGCAACAACATGAATGGTCTTCGGTTTCCGTGTTTCGTA
AAGTCTGGAAACGCGGAAGTCAGCGCCCTGCACCATTATGTTCCGGATCTGCATCGCAGGATGCTGCTGG
CTACCCTGTGGAACACCTACATCTGTATTAACGAAGCGCTGGCATTGACCCTGAGTGATTTTTCTCTGGT
CCCGCCGCATCCATACCGCCAGTTGTTTACCCTCACAACGTTCCAGTAACCGGGCATGTTCATCATCAGT
AACCCGTATCGTGAGCATCCTCTCTCGTTTCATCGGTATCATTACCCCCATGAACAGAAATCCCCCTTAC
ACGGAGGCATCAGTGACCAAACAGGAAAAAACCGCCCTTAACATGGCCCGCTTTATCAGAAGCCAGACAT
TAACGCTTCTGGAGAAACTCAACGAGCTGGACGCGGATGAACAGGCAGACATCTGTGAATCGCTTCACGA
CCACGCTGATGAGCTTTACCGCAGGATCCGCGAAATTGTAAGCGTTAATATTTTGTTAAAATTCGCGTTA
AATTTTTGTTAAATCAGCTCATTTTTTAACCAATAGGCCGAAATCGGCAAAATCCCTTATAAATCAAAAG
AATAGACCGAGATAGGGTTGAGTGTTGTTCCAGTTTGGAACAAGAGTCCACTATTAAAGAACGTGGACTC
CAACGTCAAAGG
[49 nt withheld, positions 2913-2961]
T
[91 nt withheld, positions 2963-3053]
G
[124 nt withheld, positions 3055-3178]
CGCGGATCCTGCCTCGCGCGTTTCGGTGATGACGGTGAAAACCTCTGACACATGCAGCTCCCGGAGACGG
TCACAGCTTGTCTGTAAGCGGATGCCGGGAGCAGACAAGCCCGTCAGGGCGCGTCAGCGGGTGTTGGCGG
GTGTCGGGGCGCAGCCATGACCCAGTCACGTAGCGATAGCGGAGTGTATACTGGCTTAACTATGCGGCAT
CAGAGCAGATTGTACTGAGAGTGCACCATATGCGGTGTGAAATACCGCACAGATGCGTAAGGAGAAAATA
CCGCATCAGGCGCTCTTCCGCTTCCTCGCTCACTGACTCGCTGCGCTCGGTCGTTCGGCTGCGGCGAGCG
GTATCAGCTCACTCAAAGGCGGTAATACGGTTATCCACAGAATCAGGGGATAACGCAGGAAAGAACATGT
GAGCAAAAGGCCAGCAAAAGGCCAGGAACCGTAAAAAGGCCGCGTTGCTGGCGTTTTTCCATAGGCTCCG
CCCCCCTGACGAGCATCACAAAAATCGACGCTCAAGTCAGAGGTGGCGAAACCCGACAGGACTATAAAGA
TACCAGGGTTTCCCCCTGGAAGCTCCCTCGTGCGCTCTCCTGTTCCGACCCTGCCGCTTACCGGATACCT
GTCCGCCTTTCTCCCTTCGGGAAGCGTGGCGCTTTCTCATAGCTCACGCTGTAGGTATCTCAGTTCGGTG
TAGGTCGTTCGCTCCAAGCTGGGCTGTGTGCACGAACCCCCCGTTCAGCCCGACCGCTGCGCCTTATCCG
GTAACTATCGTCTTGAGTCCAACCCGGTAAGACACGACTTATCGCCACTGGCAGCAGCCACTGGTAACAG
GATTAGCAGAGCGAGGTATGTAGGCGGTGCTACAGAGTTCTTGAAGTGGTGGCCTAACTACGGCTACACT
AGAAGGACAGTATTTGGTATCTGCGCTCTGCTGAAGCCAGTTACCTTCGGAAAAAGAGTTGGTAGCTCTT
GATCCGGCAAACAAACCACCGCTGGTAGCGGTGGTTTTTTTGTTTGCAAGCAGCAGATTACGCGCAGAAA
AAAAGGATCTCAAGAAGATCCTTTGATCTTTTCTACGGGGTCTGACGCTCAGTGGAACGAAAACTCACGT
TAAGGGATTTTGGTCATGAGATTATCAAAAAGGATCTTCACCTAGATCCTTTTAAATTAAAAATGAAGTT
TTAAATCAATCTAAAGTATATATGAGTAAACTTGGTCTGACAGTTACCAATGCTTAATCAGTGAGGCACC
TATCTCAGCGATCTGTCTATTTCGTTCATCCATAGTTGCCTGACTCCCCGTCGTGTAGATAACTACGATA
CGGGAGGGCTTACCATCTGGCCCCAGTGCTGCAATGATACCGCGAGACCCACGCTCACCGGCTCCAGATT
TATCAGCAATAAACCAGCCAGCCGGAAGGGCCGAGCGCAGAAGTGGTCCTGCAACTTTATCCGCCTCCAT
CCAGTCTATTAATTGTTGCCGGGAAGCTAGAGTAAGTAGTTCGCCAGTTAATAGTTTGCGCAACGTTGTT
GCCATTGCTGCAGGCATCGTGGTGTCACGCTCGTCGTTTGGTATGGCTTCATTCAGCTCCGGTTCCCAAC
GATCAAGGCGAGTTACATGATCCCCCATGTTGTGCAAAAAAGCGGTTAGCTCCTTCGGTCCTCCGATCGT
TGTCAGAAGTAAGTTGGCCGCAGTGTTATCACTCATGGTTATGGCAGCACTGCATAATTCTCTTACTGTC
ATGCCATCCGTAAGATGCTTTTCTGTGACTGGTGAGTACTCAACCAAGTCATTCTGAGAATAGTGTATGC
GGCGACCGAGTTGCTCTTGCCCGGCGTCAACACGGGATAATACCGCGCCACATAGCAGAACTTTAAAAGT
GCTCATCATTGGAAAACGTTCTTCGGGGCGAAAACTCTCAAGGATCTTACCGCTGTTGAGATCCAGTTCG
ATGTAACCCACTCGTGCACCCAACTGATCTTCAGCATCTTTTACTTTCACCAGCGTTTCTGGGTGAGCAA
AAACAGGAAGGCAAAATGCCGCAAAAAAGGGAATAAGGGCGACACGGAAATGTTGAATACTCATACTCTT
CCTTTTTCAATATTATTGAAGCATTTATCAGGGTTATTGTCTCATGAGCGGATACATATTTGAATGTATT
TAGAAAAATAAACAAATAGGGGTTCCGCGCACATTTCCCCGAAAAGTGCCACCTGACGTCTAAGAAACCA
TTATTATCATGACATTAACCTATAAAAATAGGCGTATCACGAGGCCCTTTCGTCTTCAAGAATTCCCGAC
ACCATCGAATGGTGCAAAACCTTTCGCGGTATGGCATGATAGCGCCCGGAAGAGAGTCAATTCAGGGTGG
TGAATGTGAAACCAGTAACGTTATACGATGTCGCAGAGTATGCCGGTGTCTCTTATCAGACCGTTTCCCG
CGTGGTGAACCAGGCCAGCCACGTTTCTGCGAAAACGCGGGAAAAAGTGGAAGCGGCGATGGCGGAGCTG
AATTACATTCCCAACCGCGTGGCACAACAACTGGCGGGCAAACAGTCGTTGCTGATTGGCGTTGCCACCT
CCAGTCTGGCCCTGCACGCGCCGTCGCAAATTGTCGCGGCGATTAAATCTCGCGCCGATCAACTGGGTGC
CAGCGTGGTGGTGTCGATGGTAGAACGAAGCGGCGTCGAAGCCTGTAAAGCGGCGGTGCACAATCTTCTC
GCGCAACGCGTCAGTGGGCTGATCATTAACTATCCGCTGGATGACCAGGATGCCATTGCTGTGGAAGCTG
CCTGCACTAATGTTCCGGCGTTATTTCTTGATGTCTCTGACCAGACACCCATCAACAGTATTATTTTCTC
CCATGAAGACGGTACGCGACTGGGCGTGGAGCATCTGGTCGCATTGGGTCACCAGCAAATCGCGCTGTTA
GCGGGCCCATTAAGTTCTGTCTCGGCGCGTCTGCGTCTGGCTGGCTGGCATAAATATCTCACTCGCAATC
AAATTCAGCCGATAGCGGAACGGGAAGGCGACTGGAGTGCCATGTCCGGTTTTCAACAAACCATGCAAAT
GCTGAATGAGGGCATCGTTCCCACTGCGATGCTGGTTGCCAACGATCAGATGGCGCTGGGCGCAATGCGC
GCCATTACCGAGTCCGGGCTGCGCGTTGGTGCGGATATCTCGGTAGTGGGATACGACGATACCGAAGACA
GCTCATGTTATATCCCGCCGTTAACCACCATCAAACAGGATTTTCGCCTGCTGGGGCAAACCAGCGTGGA
CCGCTTGCTGCAACTCTCTCAGGGCCAGGCGGTGAAGGGCAATCAGCTGTTGCCCGTCTCACTGGTGAAA
AGAAAAACCACCCTGGCGCCCAATACGCAAACCGCCTCTCCCCGCGCGTTGGCCGATTCATTAATGCAGC
TGGCACGACAGGTTTCCCGACTGGAAAGCGGGCAGTGAGCGCAACGCAATTAATGTAAGTTAGCTCACTC
ATTAGGCACAATTCTCATGTTTGACAGCTTATCATCGACTGCACGGTGCACCAATGCTTCTGGCGTCAGG
CAGCCATCGGAAGCTGTGGTATGGCTGTGCAGGTCGTAAATCACTGCATAATTCGTGTCGCTCAAGGCGC
ACTCCCGTTCTGGATAATGTTTTTTGCGCCGACATCATAACGGTTCTGGCAAATATTCTGAAATGAGCTG
