>Addgene plasmid #104210 | pHH0103 NEDD4 WW domain #3 | depositor partial sequence | sequence record 197362 | WW domain with linker
GGCCCAGCCGGCCGAAAATCTGTACTTCCAAGGTCGTCGTGCCTCTGTGGAGCTCGAACAAGGCTTCCTG
CCGAAAGGTTGGGAAGTCCGTCATGCCCCGAATGGTCGCCCGTTCTTCATCGATCATAATACGAAAACCA
CCACCTGGGAAGATCCGCGTCTGAAAATTCCGTAGGCGGCCGC
